Addgene plasmid #61449: pFF714
Purpose: IPTG-inducible SCRIBE_galK(OFF)
Depositing lab: Timothy Lu. Depositing organization: Massachusetts Institute of Technology. Publication: Synthetic biology. Genomically encoded analog memory with precise in vivo DNA writing in living cell populations. Farzadfard F, Lu TK. Science. 2014 Nov 14;346(6211):1256272. doi: 10.1126/science.1256272. PubMed 25395541.
Backbone
  Vector backbone: pZE32
  Backbone manufacturer: Expressys
  Vector type: Synthetic Biology
Growth in bacteria
  Bacterial resistance: Chloramphenicol, 25 μg/mL
  Growth temperature: 37°C
  Growth strain: DH5alpha
  Copy number: High Copy
Gene/Insert
  Gene/Insert name: SCRIBE_galK(OFF)
  Species: E. coli
  Promoter: pLacO
  Cloning method: Restriction Enzyme; 5′ cloning site PacI (not destroyed); 3′ cloning site MluI (not destroyed)
  Sequencing primers: 5′ TAAGAAACCATTATTATCATGAC; 3′ GGGCGGCGGATTTGTCCTAC
Terms and licenses: Academic/Nonprofit Terms; Industry Terms: Not Available to Industry
How to cite: pFF714 was a gift from Timothy Lu (Addgene plasmid # 61449 ; http://n2t.net/addgene:61449 ; RRID:Addgene_61449)
