[The description below was written by a language model from this plasmid's Addgene catalogue record and pLannotate feature annotations shown in this document.]
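Description:
pFF714 is a 4,024 bp bacterial synthetic-biology plasmid built on the pZE32 backbone, carrying an IPTG-inducible SCRIBE cassette designed to write a galK(OFF) edit into the E. coli genome. It replicates from a high-copy ColE1-type origin and is selected with chloramphenicol through a cat gene driven by its own promoter and followed by the lambda t0 terminator.

The payload sits between retained PacI and MluI sites and is driven by the promoter recorded as pLacO. The annotation shows two lac operators next to a fragment that matches the lambda PL-derived core of the PLtetO-1 promoter, which is consistent with a hybrid PL/lacO promoter repressed by LacI and relieved by IPTG. No lacI gene is annotated, so the repressor presumably comes from the host.

Downstream, a short galK fragment lies in reverse orientation just ahead of the retron Ec86 reverse transcriptase gene. This placement suggests the galK segment is embedded in the retron's noncoding msr/msd region, although that region is not itself annotated. In a retron, the reverse transcriptase copies part of its own transcript into single-stranded DNA, so induction should yield ssDNA homologous to galK inside the cell. The lambda Red Beta recombinase follows, preceded by a small Gam remnant that is too short to be functional. Beta anneals the ssDNA to its chromosomal target to introduce the encoded change. An rrnB T1 terminator closes the operon.

The associated work describes genomically encoded analog memory. In that context the plasmid converts IPTG exposure into a heritable switch of galK to the off state, and this accumulates across a cell population. The exact mutation introduced is not stated in the record.
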