Features (pLannotate 1.2.2; 12 found; start..end, strand, type, name):
     17..33      +  protein_bind   lac operator: The lac repressor binds to the lac operator to inhibit transcription in E. coli. This inhibition can be relieved by adding lactose or isopropyl-β-D-thiogalactopyranoside (IPTG). lac repressor encoded by lacI
     40..56      +  protein_bind   lac operator: The lac repressor binds to the lac operator to inhibit transcription in E. coli. This inhibition can be relieved by adding lactose or isopropyl-β-D-thiogalactopyranoside (IPTG). lac repressor encoded by lacI
     56..88      +  promoter       PLtetO-1 promoter (fragment): modified phage lambda PL promoter with tet operator sites (Lutz and Bujard, 1997)
    197..274     -  CDS            galK (fragment): GAL1_ECOLI - Also known as galA. Experimental evidence at protein level: Swiss-Prot protein existence level 1. Catalyzes the transfer of the gamma-phosphate of ATP to D- galactose to form alpha-D-galactose-1-phosphate (Gal-1-P). To a lesser extent, is also able to phosphorylate 2-deoxy-D-galactose and D- galactosamine. Is not able to use D-galacturonic acid, D-talose, L- altrose, and L-glucose as substrates. From Escherichia coli (strain K12).
    321..1280    +  CDS            RT86_ECOLX: Protein predicted: Swiss-Prot protein existence level 4. Participates in the synthesis of a msDNA (a branched RNA linked by a 2',5'-phosphodiester linkage to a single-stranded DNA) of unknown function. The retron transcript serves as primer and template to the reaction, and codes for the RT. From Escherichia coli.
   1290..1314    +  CDS            Gam (fragment): inhibitor of the host RecBCD nuclease in the λ Red system; gam; protects the double-stranded DNA substrate for recombination
   1320..2105    +  CDS            Beta: single-stranded DNA binding recombinase in the λ Red system; bet; mediates pairing of a single-stranded DNA with a complementary target
   2123..2209    +  terminator     rrnB T1 terminator: Escherichia coli rrnB; transcription terminator T1 from the E. coli rrnB gene
   2373..2961    -  rep_origin     ori: high-copy-number ColE1/pMB1/pBR322/pUC origin of replication
   3049..3143    -  terminator     lambda t0 terminator: transcription terminator from phage lambda
   3164..3823    -  CDS            CmR: chloramphenicol acetyltransferase; cat; confers resistance to chloramphenicol
   3824..3926    -  promoter       cat promoter: promoter of the E. coli cat gene encoding chloramphenicol acetyltransferase
>Addgene plasmid #61449 | pFF714 | depositor full sequence | sequence record 100019 | pFF714 sequence 4024 bps
CTCGAGATGCTAGCAATTGTGAGCGGATAACAATTGACATTGTGAGCGGATAACAAGATACTGAGCACAT
CAGCAGGACGCACTGACCTTAATTAAATGCGCACCCTTAGCGAGAGGTTTATCATTAAGGTCAACCTCTG
GATGTTGTTTCGGCATCCTGCATTGAATCTGAGTTACTGTCTGTTTTCCTGAATTCGGAAACTGCTTTGG
TCCCCAGTGAGCGGCAATCGATTCATTAGGCATGATCTTTCTTGCCGAGCGCGGAAATTAGCTGGAATTC
AGGAAACCCGTTTTTTCTGACGTAAGGGTGCGCAACTTTCATGAAATCCGCTGAATATTTGAACACTTTT
AGATTGAGAAATCTCGGCCTACCTGTCATGAACAATTTGCATGACATGTCTAAGGCGACTCGCATATCTG
TTGAAACACTTCGGTTGTTAATCTATACAGCTGATTTTCGCTATAGGATCTACACTGTAGAAAAGAAAGG
CCCAGAGAAGAGAATGAGAACCATTTACCAACCTTCTCGAGAACTTAAAGCCTTACAAGGATGGGTTCTA
CGTAACATTTTAGATAAACTGTCGTCATCTCCTTTTTCTATTGGATTTGAAAAGCACCAATCTATTTTGA
ATAATGCTACCCCGCATATTGGGGCAAACTTTATACTGAATATTGATTTGGAGGATTTTTTCCCAAGTTT
AACTGCTAACAAAGTTTTTGGAGTGTTCCATTCTCTTGGTTATAATCGACTAATATCTTCAGTTTTGACA
AAAATATGTTGTTATAAAAATCTGCTACCACAAGGTGCTCCATCATCACCTAAATTAGCTAATCTAATAT
GTTCTAAACTTGATTATCGTATTCAGGGTTATGCAGGTAGTCGGGGCTTGATATATACGAGATATGCCGA
TGACCTCACCTTATCTGCACAGTCTATGAAAAAGGTTGTTAAAGCACGTGATTTTTTATTTTCTATAATC
CCAAGTGAAGGATTGGTTATTAACTCAAAAAAAACTTGTATTAGTGGGCCTCGTAGTCAGAGGAAAGTTA
CAGGTTTAGTTATTTCACAAGAGAAAGTTGGGATAGGTAGAGAAAAATATAAAGAAATTAGAGCAAAGAT
ACATCATATATTTTGCGGTAAGTCTTCTGAGATAGAACACGTTAGGGGATGGTTGTCATTTATTTTAAGT
GTGGATTCAAAAAGCCATAGGAGATTAATAACTTATATTAGCAAATTAGAAAAAAAATATGGAAAGAACC
CTTTAAATAAAGCGAAGACCTAAGGATCCGGTTGATATTGATTCAGAGGTATAAAACGAATGAGTACTGC
ACTCGCAACGCTGGCTGGGAAGCTGGCTGAACGTGTCGGCATGGATTCTGTCGACCCACAGGAACTGATC
ACCACTCTTCGCCAGACGGCATTTAAAGGTGATGCCAGCGATGCGCAGTTCATCGCATTACTGATCGTTG
CCAACCAGTACGGCCTTAATCCGTGGACGAAAGAAATTTACGCCTTTCCTGATAAGCAGAATGGCATCGT
TCCGGTGGTGGGCGTTGATGGCTGGTCCCGCATCATCAATGAAAACCAGCAGTTTGATGGCATGGACTTT
GAGCAGGACAATGAATCCTGTACATGCCGGATTTACCGCAAGGACCGTAATCATCCGATCTGCGTTACCG
AATGGATGGATGAATGCCGCCGCGAACCATTCAAAACTCGCGAAGGCAGAGAAATCACGGGGCCGTGGCA
GTCGCATCCCAAACGGATGTTACGTCATAAAGCCATGATTCAGTGTGCCCGTCTGGCCTTCGGATTTGCT
GGTATCTATGACAAGGATGAAGCCGAGCGCATTGTCGAAAATACTGCATACACTGCAGAACGTCAGCCGG
AACGCGACATCACTCCGGTTAACGATGAAACCATGCAGGAGATTAACACTCTGCTGATCGCCCTGGATAA
AACATGGGATGACGACTTATTGCCGCTCTGTTCCCAGATATTTCGCCGCGACATTCGTGCATCGTCAGAA
CTGACACAGGCCGAAGCAGTAAAAGCTCTTGGATTCCTGAAACAGAAAGCCGCAGAGCAGAAGGTGGCAG
CATGAACGCGTGCTAGAGGCATCAAATAAAACGAAAGGCTCAGTCGAAAGACTGGGCCTTTCGTTTTATC
TGTTGTTTGTCGGTGAACGCTCTCCTGAGTAGGACAAATCCGCCGCCCTAGACCTAGGCGTTCGGCTGCG
GCGAGCGGTATCAGCTCACTCAAAGGCGGTAATACGGTTATCCACAGAATCAGGGGATAACGCAGGAAAG
AACATGTGAGCAAAAGGCCAGCAAAAGGCCAGGAACCGTAAAAAGGCCGCGTTGCTGGCGTTTTTCCATA
GGCTCCGCCCCCCTGACGAGCATCACAAAAATCGACGCTCAAGTCAGAGGTGGCGAAACCCGACAGGACT
ATAAAGATACCAGGCGTTTCCCCCTGGAAGCTCCCTCGTGCGCTCTCCTGTTCCGACCCTGCCGCTTACC
GGATACCTGTCCGCCTTTCTCCCTTCGGGAAGCGTGGCGCTTTCTCAATGCTCACGCTGTAGGTATCTCA
GTTCGGTGTAGGTCGTTCGCTCCAAGCTGGGCTGTGTGCACGAACCCCCCGTTCAGCCCGACCGCTGCGC
CTTATCCGGTAACTATCGTCTTGAGTCCAACCCGGTAAGACACGACTTATCGCCACTGGCAGCAGCCACT
GGTAACAGGATTAGCAGAGCGAGGTATGTAGGCGGTGCTACAGAGTTCTTGAAGTGGTGGCCTAACTACG
GCTACACTAGAAGGACAGTATTTGGTATCTGCGCTCTGCTGAAGCCAGTTACCTTCGGAAAAAGAGTTGG
TAGCTCTTGATCCGGCAAACAAACCACCGCTGGTAGCGGTGGTTTTTTTGTTTGCAAGCAGCAGATTACG
CGCAGAAAAAAAGGATCTCAAGAAGATCCTTTGATCTTTTCTACGGGGTCTGACGCTCAGTGGAACGAAA
ACTCACGTTAAGGGATTTTGGTCATGACTAGTGCTTGGATTCTCACCAATAAAAAACGCCCGGCGGCAAC
CGAGCGTTCTGAACAAATCCAGATGGAGTTCTGAGGTCATTACTGGATCTATCAACAGGAGTCCAAGCGA
GCTCGATATCAAATTACGCCCCGCCCTGCCACTCATCGCAGTACTGTTGTAATTCATTAAGCATTCTGCC
GACATGGAAGCCATCACAGACGGCATGATGAACCTGAATCGCCAGCGGCATCAGCACCTTGTCGCCTTGC
GTATAATATTTGCCCATGGTGAAAACGGGGGCGAAGAAGTTGTCCATATTGGCCACGTTTAAATCAAAAC
TGGTGAAACTCACCCAGGGATTGGCTGAGACGAAAAACATATTCTCAATAAACCCTTTAGGGAAATAGGC
CAGGTTTTCACCGTAACACGCCACATCTTGCGAATATATGTGTAGAAACTGCCGGAAATCGTCGTGGTAT
TCACTCCAGAGCGATGAAAACGTTTCAGTTTGCTCATGGAAAACGGTGTAACAAGGGTGAACACTATCCC
ATATCACCAGCTCACCGTCTTTCATTGCCATACGGAATTCCGGATGAGCATTCATCAGGCGGGCAAGAAT
GTGAATAAAGGCCGGATAAAACTTGTGCTTATTTTTCTTTACGGTCTTTAAAAAGGCCGTAATATCCAGC
TGAACGGTCTGGTTATAGGTACATTGAGCAACTGACTGAAATGCCTCAAAATGTTCTTTACGATGCCATT
GGGATATATCAACGGTGGTATATCCAGTGATTTTTTTCTCCATTTTAGCTTCCTTAGCTCCTGAAAATCT
CGATAACTCAAAAAATACGCCCGGTAGTGATCTTATTTCATTATGGTGAAAGTTGGAACCTCTTACGTGC
CGATCAACGTCTCATTTTCGCCAGATATCGACGTCTAAGAAACCATTATTATCATGACATTAACCTATAA
AAATAGGCGTATCACGAGGCCCTTTCGTCTTCAC
