>Addgene plasmid #61449 | pFF714 | addgene partial sequence | sequence record 100976 | pLTet-F 5'-ACTGAGCACATCAGCAGGAC-3'
GAGAGGTTTATCATTAAGGTCAACCTCTGGATGTTGTTTCGGCATCCTGCATTGAATCTGAGTTACTGTC
TGTTTTCCTGAATTCGGAAACTGCTTTGGTCCCCAGTGAGCGGCAATCGATTCATTAGGCATGATCTTTC
TTGCCGAGCGCGGAAATTAGCTGGAATTCAGGAAACCCGTTTTTTCTGACGTAAGGGTGCGCAACTTTCA
TGAAATCCGCTGAATATTTGAACACTTTTAGATTGAGAAATCTCGGCCTACCTGTCATGAACAATTTGCA
TGACATGTCTAAGGCGACTCGCATATCTGTTGAAACACTTCGGTTGTTAATCTATACAGCTGATTTTCGC
TATAGGATCTACACTGTAGAAAAGAAAGGCCCAGAGAAGAGAATGAGAACCATTTACCAACCTTCTCGAG
AACTTAAAGCCTTACAAGGATGGGTTCTACGTAACATTTTAGATAAACTGTCGTCATCTCCTTTTTCTAT
TGGATTTGAAAAGCACCAATCTATTTTGAATAATGCTACCCCGCATATTGGGGCAAACTTTATACTGAAT
ATTGATTTGGAGGATTTTTTCCCAAGTTTAACTGCTAACAAAGTTTTTGGAGTGTTCCATTCTCTTGGTT
ATAATCGACTAATATCTTCAGTTTTGACAAAAATATGTTGTTATAAAAATCTGCTACCACAAGGTGCTCC
ATCATCACCTAAATTAGCTAATCTAATATGTTCTAAACTTGATTATCGTATTCAGGGTTATGCAGGTAGT
CGGGGCTTGATATATACGAGATATGCCGATGACCTCACCTTATCTGCACAGTCTATGAAAAAGGTTGTTA
AAGCACGTGATTTTT
