>Addgene plasmid #61449 | pFF714 | addgene partial sequence | sequence record 103418 | pTC14_F1 5'-cctactcaggagagcgttca-3'
GTCTTTCGACTGAGCCTTTCGTTTTATTTGATGCCTCTAGCACGCGTTCATGCTGCCACCTTCTGCTCTG
CGGCTTTCTGTTTCAGGAATCCAAGAGCTTTTACTGCTTCGGCCTGTGTCAGTTCTGACGATGCACGAAT
GTCGCGGCGAAATATCTGGGAACAGAGCGGCAATAAGTCGTCATCCCATGTTTTATCCAGGGCGATCAGC
AGAGTGTTAATCTCCTGCATGGTTTCATCGTTAACCGGAGTGATGTCGCGTTCCGGCTGACGTTCTGCAG
TGTATGCAGTATTTTCGACAATGCGCTCGGCTTCATCCTTGTCATAGATACCAGCAAATCCGAAGGCCAG
ACGGGCACACTGAATCATGGCTTTATGACGTAACATCCGTTTGGGATGCGACTGCCACGGCCCCGTGATT
TCTCTGCCTTCGCGAGTTTTGAATGGTTCGCGGCGGCATTCATCCATCCATTCGGTAACGCAGATCGGAT
GATTACGGTCCTTGCGGTAAATCCGGCATGTACAGGATTCATTGTCCTGCTCAAAGTCCATGCCATCAAA
CTGCTGGTTTTCATTGATGATGCGGGACCAGCCATCAACGCCCACCACCGGAACGATGCCATTCTGCTTA
TCAGGAAAGGCGTAAATTTCTTTCGTCCACGGATTAAGGCCGTACTGGTTGGCAACGATCAGTAATGCGA
TGAACTGCGCATCGCTGGCATCACCTTTAAATGCCGTCTGGCGAAGAGTGGTGATCAGTTCCTGTGGGTC
GACAGAATCCATGCCGACACGTTCAGCCAGCTTCCCAGCCAGCGTTGCGAGTGCAGTACTCATTCGTTTT
ATACCTCTGAAT
